Addgene plasmid #61564: pBAMD1-2
Purpose: (Empty Backbone) Standardized mini-Tn5 delivery plasmid, kanamycin resistant
Depositing lab: Víctor de Lorenzo. Depositing organization: Centro Nacional de Biotecnologia (CNB). Publication: New transposon tools tailored for metabolic engineering of gram-negative microbial cell factories. Martinez-Garcia E, Aparicio T, de Lorenzo V, Nikel PI. Front Bioeng Biotechnol. 2014 Oct 28;2:46. doi: 10.3389/fbioe.2014.00046. eCollection 2014. PubMed 25389526.
Backbone
  Vector backbone: pBAMD1-2
  Backbone size (bp): 4658
  Vector type: Synthetic Biology ; Mini-Tn5 vector
  Selectable markers: Ampicillin
Growth in bacteria
  Bacterial resistance: Kanamycin, 50 μg/mL
  Growth temperature: 37°C
  Growth strain: Pir1
  Copy number: Low Copy
Gene/Insert
  Cloning method: Gibson Cloning
Terms and licenses: Academic/Nonprofit Terms; Industry Terms: Not Available to Industry
Depositor comments: This plasmid has been found to be somewhat unstable and prone to concatenation. Concatenation often does not impact plasmid function, but may reduce transformation efficiencies. You may need to screen multiple colonies to isolate the monomeric version of this plasmid. If you still have trouble isolating the monomeric version, you might consider linearizing, gel extracting, re-ligating, and transforming the plasmid.
How to cite: pBAMD1-2 was a gift from Víctor de Lorenzo (Addgene plasmid # 61564 ; http://n2t.net/addgene:61564 ; RRID:Addgene_61564)
