[The description below was written by a language model from this plasmid's Addgene catalogue record and pLannotate feature annotations shown in this document.]
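Description:
pBAMD1-2 is a 4,658 bp empty-backbone mini-Tn5 delivery plasmid from a standardized synthetic-biology toolset aimed at engineering Gram-negative bacteria. It replicates from the R6K γ origin, which depends on the pi initiator protein supplied in trans. It is therefore maintained at low copy in pir-expressing E. coli hosts such as Pir1 and behaves as a suicide vector in recipients lacking pir. An incP oriT allows mobilization by conjugation when transfer functions are provided by a helper or donor strain. The plasmid carries two resistance genes, kanamycin (aphA1/nptI) and ampicillin (TEM-type bla with its own promoter), and their positions relative to the transposon ends matter.

The mobile element is bounded by two inverted 19 bp Tn5 mosaic ends and contains a pUC18/19-type multiple cloning site followed by the kanamycin marker. Cargo cloned into the MCS (the record lists Gibson assembly as the cloning method) is carried into the target genome along with kanamycin resistance. The Tn5 transposase gene lies outside the mosaic ends on the backbone, next to bla, so it is lost with the non-replicating plasmid after transposition. This leaves a stable insertion that cannot hop again. Kanamycin-resistant, ampicillin-sensitive clones indicate genuine transposition rather than whole-plasmid cointegration. Lambda t0, fd and rrnB T1 terminators insulate the functional modules from one another. No promoter for the transposase or the kanamycin gene is annotated.

Typical uses are random insertional mutagenesis and chromosomal integration of heterologous genes for metabolic engineering. The depositor notes that the plasmid is somewhat unstable and prone to concatenation, which usually does not impair function but may lower transformation efficiency.
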