Features (pLannotate 1.2.2; 12 found; start..end, strand, type, name):
     10..28      +  misc_feature   Tn5 ME: hyperactive mosaic end for Tn5 transposase recognition (Reznikoff et al., 2004)
     62..118     +  misc_feature   MCS: pUC18/19 multiple cloning site
    266..1078    +  CDS            aphA1: KKA1_ECOLX - Also known as nptI. Protein inferred from homology: Swiss-Prot protein existence level 3. Resistance to kanamycin and structurally-related aminoglycosides, including amikacin. From Escherichia coli.
   1174..1192    -  misc_feature   Tn5 ME: hyperactive mosaic end for Tn5 transposase recognition (Reznikoff et al., 2004)
   1203..1297    +  terminator     lambda t0 terminator: transcription terminator from phage lambda
   1402..2829    +  CDS            Tn5 transposase: transposase from the bacterial Tn5 transposon (Reznikoff, 1993)
   2886..2977    +  promoter       AmpR promoter: bla
   2978..3835    +  CDS            bla: BLAT_ECOLX - Experimental evidence at protein level: Swiss-Prot protein existence level 1. TEM-type are the most prevalent beta-lactamases in enterobacteria; they hydrolyze the beta-lactam bond in susceptible beta-lactam antibiotics, thus conferring resistance to penicillins and cephalosporins. TEM-3 and TEM-4 are capable of hydrolyzing cefotaxime and ceftazidime. TEM-5 is capable of hydrolyzing ceftazidime. TEM-6 is capable of hydrolyzing ceftazidime and aztreonam. TEM-8/CAZ-2, TEM- 16/CAZ-7 and TEM-24/CAZ-6 are markedly active against ceftazidime. IRT- 4 shows resistance to beta-lactamase in
   3842..3881    +  terminator     fd terminator: central terminator from bacteriophage fd (Otsuka and Kunisawa, 1982)
   4029..4137    +  oriT           oriT: incP origin of transfer
   4148..4536    +  rep_origin     R6K γ ori: γ replication origin from E. coli plasmid R6K; requires the R6K initiator protein pi for replication
   4567..4653    -  terminator     rrnB T1 terminator: Escherichia coli rrnB; transcription terminator T1 from the E. coli rrnB gene
>Addgene plasmid #61564 | pBAMD1-2 | addgene full sequence | sequence record 266683 | Addgene NGS Result
TTTAATTAACTGTCTCTTATACACATCTTTGTGTCTCAGGCCGCCTAGGCCGCGGCCGCGCGAATTCGAG
CTCGGTACCCGGGGATCCTCTAGAGTCGACCTGCAGGCATGCAAGCTTGCGGCCGCCAAAGCCCGCCGAA
AGGCGGGCTTTTCTGTATTTAAATTTGTGTCTCAAAATCTCTGATGTTACATTGCACAAGATAAAAATAT
ATCATCATGAACAATAAAACTGTCTGCTTACATAAACAGTAATACAAGGGGTGTTATGAGCCATATTCAG
CGTGAAACGAGCTGTAGCCGTCCGCGTCTGAACAGCAACATGGATGCGGATCTGTATGGCTATAAATGGG
CGCGTGATAACGTGGGTCAGAGCGGCGCGACCATTTATCGTCTGTATGGCAAACCGGATGCGCCGGAACT
GTTTCTGAAACATGGCAAAGGCAGCGTGGCGAACGATGTGACCGATGAAATGGTGCGTCTGAACTGGCTG
ACCGAATTTATGCCGCTGCCGACCATTAAACATTTTATTCGCACCCCGGATGATGCGTGGCTGCTGACCA
CCGCGATTCCGGGCAAAACCGCGTTTCAGGTGCTGGAAGAATATCCGGATAGCGGCGAAAACATTGTGGA
TGCGCTGGCCGTGTTTCTGCGTCGTCTGCATAGCATTCCGGTGTGCAACTGCCCGTTTAACAGCGATCGT
GTGTTTCGTCTGGCCCAGGCGCAGAGCCGTATGAACAACGGCCTGGTGGATGCGAGCGATTTTGATGATG
AACGTAACGGCTGGCCGGTGGAACAGGTGTGGAAAGAAATGCATAAACTGCTGCCGTTTAGCCCGGATAG
CGTGGTGACCCACGGCGATTTTAGCCTGGATAACCTGATTTTCGATGAAGGCAAACTGATTGGCTGCATT
GATGTGGGCCGTGTGGGCATTGCGGATCGTTATCAGGATCTGGCCATTCTGTGGAACTGCCTGGGCGAAT
TTAGCCCGAGCCTGCAAAAACGTCTGTTTCAGAAATATGGCATTGATAATCCGGATATGAACAAACTGCA
ATTTCATCTGATGCTGGATGAATTTTTCTAAGACCCTTGTCTAATTAATTGCGGACCCTAGAGGTCCCCT
TTTTTATTTTAAAAATTTTTTCACAAAACGGTTTACAAGCATAAAATCTCTGAAGATGTGTATAAGAGAC
AGACTAGTCTTGGACTCCTGTTGATAGATCCAGTAATGACCTCAGAACTCCATCTGGATTTGTTCAGAAC
GCTCGGTTGCCGCCGGGCGTTTTTTATTGGTGAGAATCCAGGGGTCCCCTGGTTTAAACTACACAAGTAG
CGTCCTGAACGGAACCTTTCCCGTTTTCCAGAATCTGATGTTCCATGTGACCTCCTAACATGGTAACGTT
CATGATTACCAGTGCACTGCATCGTGCGGCGGATTGGGCGAAAAGCGTGTTTTCTAGTGCTGCGCTGGGT
GATCCGCGTCGTACCGCGCGTCTGGTGAATGTTGCGGCGCAACTGGCCAAATATAGCGGCAAAAGCATTA
CCATTAGCAGCGAAGGCAGCAAAGCCATGCAGGAAGGCGCGTATCGTTTTATTCGTAATCCGAACGTGAG
CGCGGAAGCGATTCGTAAAGCGGGTGCCATGCAGACCGTGAAACTGGCCCAGGAATTTCCGGAACTGCTG
GCAATTGAAGATACCACCTCTCTGAGCTATCGTCATCAGGTGGCGGAAGAACTGGGCAAACTGGGTAGCA
TTCAGGATAAAAGCCGTGGTTGGTGGGTGCATAGCGTGCTGCTGCTGGAAGCGACCACCTTTCGTACCGT
GGGCCTGCTGCATCAAGAATGGTGGATGCGTCCGGATGATCCGGCGGATGCGGATGAAAAAGAAAGCGGC
AAATGGCTGGCCGCTGCTGCAACTTCGCGTCTGAGAATGGGCAGCATGATGAGCAACGTGATTGCGGTGT
GCGATCGTGAAGCGGATATTCATGCGTATCTGCAAGATAAACTGGCCCATAACGAACGTTTTGTGGTGCG
TAGCAAACATCCGCGTAAAGATGTGGAAAGCGGCCTGTATCTGTATGATCACCTGAAAAACCAGCCGGAA
CTGGGCGGCTATCAGATTAGCATTCCGCAGAAAGGCGTGGTGGATAAACGTGGCAAACGTAAAAACCGTC
CGGCGCGTAAAGCGAGCCTGAGCCTGCGTAGCGGCCGTATTACCCTGAAACAGGGCAACATTACCCTGAA
CGCGGTGCTGGCCGAAGAAATTAATCCGCCGAAAGGCGAAACCCCGCTGAAATGGCTGCTGCTGACCAGC
GAGCCGGTGGAAAGTCTGGCCCAAGCGCTGCGTGTGATTGATATTTATACCCATCGTTGGCGCATTGAAG
AATTTCACAAAGCGTGGAAAACGGGTGCGGGTGCGGAACGTCAGCGTATGGAAGAACCGGATAACCTGGA
ACGTATGGTGAGCATTCTGAGCTTTGTGGCGGTGCGTCTGCTGCAACTGCGTGAATCTTTTACTCCGCCG
CAAGCACTGCGTGCGCAGGGCCTGCTGAAAGAAGCGGAACACGTTGAAAGCCAGAGCGCGGAAACCGTGC
TGACCCCGGATGAATGCCAACTGCTGGGCTATCTGGATAAAGGCAAACGCAAACGCAAAGAAAAAGCGGG
CAGCCTGCAATGGGCGTATATGGCGATTGCGCGTCTGGGCGGCTTTATGGATAGCAAACGTACCGGCATT
GCGAGCTGGGGTGCGCTGTGGGAAGGTTGGGAAGCGCTGCAAAGCAAACTGGATGGCTTTCTGGCCGCGA
AAGACCTGATGGCGCAGGGCATTAAAATCTAATCGGCGATCGCTAGTAGCCCGCCTAATGAGCGGGCTTT
TTTTTAATTCCCCTATTTGTTTATTTTTCTAAATACATTCAAATATGTATCCGCTCATGAGACAATAACC
CTGATAAATGCTTCAATAATATTGAAAAAGGAAGAGTATGAGCATTCAGCATTTTCGTGTGGCGCTGATT
CCGTTTTTTGCGGCGTTTTGCCTGCCGGTGTTTGCGCATCCGGAAACCCTGGTGAAAGTGAAAGATGCGG
AAGATCAACTGGGTGCGCGCGTGGGCTATATTGAACTGGATCTGAACAGCGGCAAAATTCTGGAATCTTT
TCGTCCGGAAGAACGTTTTCCGATGATGAGCACCTTTAAAGTGCTGCTGTGCGGTGCGGTTCTGAGCCGT
GTGGATGCGGGCCAGGAACAACTGGGCCGTCGTATTCATTATAGCCAGAACGATCTGGTGGAATATAGCC
CGGTGACCGAAAAACATCTGACCGATGGCATGACCGTGCGTGAACTGTGCAGCGCGGCGATTACCATGAG
CGATAACACCGCGGCGAACCTGCTGCTGACGACCATTGGCGGTCCGAAAGAACTGACCGCGTTTCTGCAT
AACATGGGCGATCATGTGACCCGTCTGGATCGTTGGGAACCGGAACTGAACGAAGCGATTCCGAACGATG
AACGTGATACCACCATGCCGGCAGCAATGGCGACCACCCTGCGTAAACTGCTGACGGGTGAGCTGCTGAC
CCTGGCAAGCCGCCAGCAACTGATTGATTGGATGGAAGCGGATAAAGTGGCGGGTCCGCTGCTGCGTAGC
GCGCTGCCGGCTGGCTGGTTTATTGCGGATAAAAGCGGTGCGGGCGAACGTGGCAGCCGTGGCATTATTG
CGGCGCTGGGCCCGGATGGTAAACCGAGCCGTATTGTGGTGATTTATACCACCGGCAGCCAGGCGACGAT
GGATGAACGTAACCGTCAGATTGCGGAAATTGGCGCGAGCCTGATTAAACATTGGTAAACCGATACAATT
AAAGGCTCCTTTTGGAGCCTTTTTTTTTGGACACGCGTTTGTCCTTTTCCGCTGCATAACCCTGCTTCGG
GGTCATTATAGCGATTTTTTCGGTATATCCATCCTTTTTCGCACGATATACAGGATTTTGCCAAAGGGTT
CGTGTAGACTTTCCTTGGTGTATCCAACGGCGTCAGCCGGGCAGGATAGGTGAAGTAGGCCCACCCGCGA
GCGGGTGTTCCTTCTTCACTGTCCCTTATTCGCACCTGGCGGTGCTCAACGGGAATCCTGCTCTGCGAGG
CTGGCCGTAGGCCGGCCGATCTGAAGATCAGCAGTTCAACCTGTTGATAGTACGTACTAAGCTCTCATGT
TTCACGTACTAAGCTCTCATGTTTAACGTACTAAGCTCTCATGTTTAACGAACTAAACCCTCATGGCTAA
CGTACTAAGCTCTCATGGCTAACGTACTAAGCTCTCATGTTTCACGTACTAAGCTCTCATGTTTGAACAA
TAAAATTAATATAAATCAGCAACTTAAATAGCCTCTAAGGTTTTAAGTTTTATAAGAAAAAAAAGAATAT
ATAAGGCTTTTAAAGCCTTTAAGGTTTAACGGTTGTGGACAACAAGCCAGGGATGTAACGCACTGAGAAG
CCCTTAGAGCCTCTCAAAGCAATTTTGAGTGACACAGGAACACTTAACGGCTGACATGGGGCGCGCCCAG
CTGTCTAGGGCGGCGGATTTGTCCTACTCAGGAGAGCGTTCACCGACAAACAACAGATAAAACGAAAGGC
CCAGTCTTTCGACTGAGCCTTTCGTTTTATTTGATGCC
