>Addgene plasmid #61564 | pBAMD1-2 | addgene partial sequence | sequence record 101838 | rrnB-T1-term-Rev 5'-GAAAGGCCCAGTCTTTCGAC-3'
ACCTGCAGGCATGCAAGCTTGCGGCCGCCAAAGCCCGCCGAAAGGCGGGCTTTTCTGTATTTAAATTTGT
GTCTCAAAATCTCTGATGTTACATTGCACAAGATAAAAATATATCATCATGAACAATAAAACTGTCTGCT
TACATAAACAGT
