>Addgene plasmid #61564 | pBAMD1-2 | addgene partial sequence | sequence record 101910 | T0term-R 5'-GCGGCAACCGAGCGTTC-3'
GTCATTACTGGATCTATCAACAGGAGTCCAAGACTAGTCTGTCTCTTATACACATCTTCAGAGATTTTAT
GCTTGTAAACCGTTTTGTGAAAAAATTTTTAAAATAAAAAAGGGGACCTCTAGGGTCCGCAATTAATTAG
ACAAGGGTCTTAGAAAAATTCATCCAGCATCAGATGAAATTGCAGTTTGTTCATATCCGGATTATCAATG
CCATATTTCTGAAACAGACGTTTTTGCAGGCTCGGGCTAAATTCGCCCAGGCAGTTCCACAGAATGGCCA
GATCCTGATAACGATCCGCAATGCCCACACGGCCCACATCAATGCAGCCAATCAGTTTGCCTTCATCGAA
AATCAGGTTATCCAGGCTAAAATCGCCGTGGGTCACCACGCTATCCGGGCTAAACGGCAGCAGTTTATGC
ATTTCTTTCCACACCTGTTCCACCGGCCAGCCGTTACGTTCATCATCAAAATCGCTCGCATCCACCAGGC
CGTTGTTCATACGGCTCTGCGCCTGGGCCAGACGAAACACACGATCGCTGTTAAACGGGCAGTTGCACAC
CGGAATGCTATGCAGACGACGCAGAAACACGGCCAGCGCATCCACAATGTTTTCGCCGCTATCCGGATAT
TCTTCCAGCACCTGAAACGCGGTTTTGCCCGGAATCGCGGTGGTCAGCAGCCACGCATCATCCGGGGTGC
GAATAAAATGTTTAATGGTCGGCAGCGGCATAAATTCGGTCAGCCAGTTCAGACGCACCATTTCATCGGT
CACATCGTTCGCCACGCTGCCTTTGCCATGTTTCAGAAACAGTTCCGGCGCATCCGGTTTGCCATACAGA
CGATAAATGGTCGCGCCGCTCTGACCCACGTTATCACGCGCCCATTTATAGCCATACAGATCCGCATCCA
TGTTGCTGTTCAGACGCGG
